>Addgene plasmid #87658 | pNCMV HPV8 E6 del132-136 | addgene full sequence | sequence record 173646 | Addgene NGS Result
GACTACAAGGATGACGATGACAAGCTCGATGGAGGATACCCATACGATGTTCCAGATTACGCTGATATCG
GATCCGACGGGCAGGACAAGGCTTCATATTTAGACACTAATAAGGACGAGCTACCCTCTACTATTAAAGA
GTTAGCTGCGGCTTTAGGTATTCCATTGCAGGACTGTTTAGTACCGTGCAACTTTTGTGGTAACTTTTTG
GATTTCTTAGAACTGTGTGAGTTTGACAAAAAGAGACTGTGCCTAATTTGGAAAAATTACGTTGTTACTG
CGTGTTGTCGTTGTTGTTGTGTAGCAACCGCAACGTTTGAATTTAATGAATATTATGAGCAAACTGTGCT
AGGCAGAGATATTGAATTAGCTACAGGACGTTCAATTTTTGAGATAGACGTTAGGTGTCAAAACTGCTTG
TCATTTTTGGATATCATAGAGAAATTAGATTGCTGTGGGAGAGGCGTTAGAGGAGGCTGGAAAGGAGTTT
GCAGGCTTTGTAAGCATTTGTATCATGATTGGTAAAGATCCGTCGAGGAATTCACTCCTCAGGTGCAGGC
TGCCTATCAGAAGGTGGTGGCTGGTGTGGCCAATGCCCTGGCTCACAAATACCACTGAGATCTTTTTCCC
TCTGCCAAAAATTATGGGGACATCATGAAGCCCCTTGAGCATCTGACTTCTGGCTAATAAAGGAAATTTA
TTTTCATTGCAATAGTGTGTTGGAATTTTTTGTGTCTCTCACTCGGAAGGACATATGGGAGGGCAAATCA
TTTAAAACATCAGAATGAGTATTTGGTTTAGAGTTTGGCAACATATGCCCATATGCTGGCTGCCATGAAC
AAAGGTTGGCTATAAAGAGGTCATCAGTATATGAAACAGCCCCCTGCTGTCCATTCCTTATTCCATAGAA
AAGCCTTGACTTGAGGTTAGATTTTTTTTATATTTTGTTTTGTGTTATTTTTTTCTTTAACATCCCTAAA
ATTTTCCTTACATGTTTTACTAGCCAGATTTTTCCTCCTCTCCTGACTACTCCCAGTCATAGCTGTCCCT
CTTCTCTTATGGAGATCCCTCGACGGATCGGCCGCAATTCGTAATCATGTCATAGCTGTTTCCTGTGTGA
AATTGTTATCCGCTCACAATTCCACACAACATACGAGCCGGAAGCATAAAGTGTAAAGCCTGGGGTGCCT
AATGAGTGAGCTAACTCACATTAATTGCGTTGCGCTCACTGCCCGCTTTCCAGTCGGGAAACCTGTCGTG
CCAGCTGCATTAATGAATCGGCCAACGCGCGGGGAGAGGCGGTTTGCGTATTGGGCGCTCTTCCGCTTCC
TCGCTCACTGACTCGCTGCGCTCGGTCGTTCGGCTGCGGCGAGCGGTATCAGCTCACTCAAAGGCGGTAA
TACGGTTATCCACAGAATCAGGGGATAACGCAGGAAAGAACATGTGAGCAAAAGGCCAGCAAAAGGCCAG
GAACCGTAAAAAGGCCGCGTTGCTGGCGTTTTTCCATAGGCTCCGCCCCCCTGACGAGCATCACAAAAAT
CGACGCTCAAGTCAGAGGTGGCGAAACCCGACAGGACTATAAAGATACCAGGCGTTTCCCCCTGGAAGCT
CCCTCGTGCGCTCTCCTGTTCCGACCCTGCCGCTTACCGGATACCTGTCCGCCTTTCTCCCTTCGGGAAG
CGTGGCGCTTTCTCATAGCTCACGCTGTAGGTATCTCAGTTCGGTGTAGGTCGTTCGCTCCAAGCTGGGC
TGTGTGCACGAACCCCCCGTTCAGCCCGACCGCTGCGCCTTATCCGGTAACTATCGTCTTGAGTCCAACC
CGGTAAGACACGACTTATCGCCACTGGCAGCAGCCACTGGTAACAGGATTAGCAGAGCGAGGTATGTAGG
CGGTGCTACAGAGTTCTTGAAGTGGTGGCCTAACTACGGCTACACTAGAAGAACAGTATTTGGTATCTGC
GCTCTGCTGAAGCCAGTTACCTTCGGAAAAAGAGTTGGTAGCTCTTGATCCGGCAAACAAACCACCGCTG
GTAGCGGTGGTTTTTTTGTTTGCAAGCAGCAGATTACGCGCAGAAAAAAAGGATCTCAAGAAGATCCTTT
GATCTTTTCTACGGGGTCTGACGCTCAGTGGAACGAAAACTCACGTTAAGGGATTTTGGTCATGAGATTA
TCAAAAAGGATCTTCACCTAGATCCTTTTAAATTAAAAATGAAGTTTTAAATCAATCTAAAGTATATATG
AGTAAACTTGGTCTGACAGTTACCAATGCTTAATCAGTGAGGCACCTATCTCAGCGATCTGTCTATTTCG
TTCATCCATAGTTGCCTGACTCCCCGTCGTGTAGATAACTACGATACGGGAGGGCTTACCATCTGGCCCC
AGTGCTGCAATGATACCGCGAGACCCACGCTCACCGGCTCCAGATTTATCAGCAATAAACCAGCCAGCCG
GAAGGGCCGAGCGCAGAAGTGGTCCTGCAACTTTATCCGCCTCCATCCAGTCTATTAATTGTTGCCGGGA
AGCTAGAGTAAGTAGTTCGCCAGTTAATAGTTTGCGCAACGTTGTTGCCATTGCTACAGGCATCGTGGTG
TCACGCTCGTCGTTTGGTATGGCTTCATTCAGCTCCGGTTCCCAACGATCAAGGCGAGTTACATGATCCC
CCATGTTGTGCAAAAAAGCGGTTAGCTCCTTCGGTCCTCCGATCGTTGTCAGAAGTAAGTTGGCCGCAGT
GTTATCACTCATGGTTATGGCAGCACTGCATAATTCTCTTACTGTCATGCCATCCGTAAGATGCTTTTCT
GTGACTGGTGAGTACTCAACCAAGTCATTCTGAGAATAGTGTATGCGGCGACCGAGTTGCTCTTGCCCGG
CGTCAATACGGGATAATACCGCGCCACATAGCAGAACTTTAAAAGTGCTCATCATTGGAAAACGTTCTTC
GGGGCGAAAACTCTCAAGGATCTTACCGCTGTTGAGATCCAGTTCGATGTAACCCACTCGTGCACCCAAC
TGATCTTCAGCATCTTTTACTTTCACCAGCGTTTCTGGGTGAGCAAAAACAGGAAGGCAAAATGCCGCAA
AAAAGGGAATAAGGGCGACACGGAAATGTTGAATACTCATACTCTTCCTTTTTCAATATTATTGAAGCAT
TTATCAGGGTTATTGTCTCATGAGCGGATACATATTTGAATGTATTTAGAAAAATAAACAAATAGGGGTT
CCGCGCACATTTCCCCGAAAAGTGCCACCTGACGTCTAAGAAACCATTATTATCATGACATTAACCTATA
AAAATAGGCGTATCACGAGGCCCTTTCGTCTCGCGCGTTTCGGTGATGACGGTGAAAACCTCTGACACAT
GCAGCTCCCGGAGACGGTCACAGCTTGTCTGTAAGCGGATGCCGGGAGCAGACAAGCCCGTCAGGGCGCG
TCAGCGGGTGTTGGCGGGTGTCGGGGCTGGCTTAACTATGCGGCATCAGAGCAGATTGTACTGAGAGTGC
ACCATATGCGGTGTGAAATACCGCACAGATGCGTAAGGAGAAAATACCGCATCAGGCGCCATTCGCCATT
CAGGCTGCGCAACTGTTGGGAAGGGCGATCGGTGCGGGCCTCTTCGCTATTACGCCAGCTGGCGAAAGGG
GGATGTGCTGCAAGGCGATTAAGTTGGGTAACGCCAGGGTTTTCCCAGTCACGACGTTGTAAAACGACGG
CCAGTGCCAAGCTTCACGCTGCCGCAAGCACTCAGGGCGCAAGGGCTGCTAAAGGAAGCGGAACACGTAG
AAAGCCAGTCCGCAGAAACGGTGCTGACCCCGGATGAATGTCAGCTACTGGGCTATCTGGACAAGGGAAA
ACGCAAGCGCAAAGAGAAAGCAGGTAGCTTGCAGTGGGCTTACATGGCGATAGCTAGACTGGGCGGTTTT
ATGGACAGCAAGCGAACCGGAATTGCCAGCTGGGGCGCCCTCTGGTAAGGTTGGGAAGCCCTGCAAAGTA
AACTGGATGGCTTTCTTGCCGCCAAGGATCTGATGGCGCAGGGGATCAAGATCCTGCTTCATCCCCGTGG
CCCGTTGCTCGCGTTTGCTGGCGGTGTCCCCGGAAGAAATATATTTGCATGTCTTTAGTTCTATGATGAC
ACAAACCCCGCCCAGCGTCTTGTCATTGGCGAATTCGAACACGCAGATGCAGTCGGGGCGGCGCGGTCCC
AGGTCCACTTCGCATATTAAGGTGACGCGTGTGGCCTCGAACACCGAGCGACCCTGCAGCGACCCGCTTA
ACAGCGTCAACAGCGTGCCGCAGATCTGATCAAGAGACAGGATGAGGATCGTTTCGCATGATTGAACAAG
ATGGATTGCACGCAGGTTCTCCGGCCGCTTGGGTGGAGAGGCTATTCGGCTATGACTGGGCACAACAGAC
AATCGGCTGCTCTGATGCCGCCGTGTTCCGGCTGTCAGCGCAGGGGCGCCCGGTTCTTTTTGTCAAGACC
GACCTGTCCGGTGCCCTGAATGAACTGCAGGACGAGGCAGCGCGGCTATCGTGGCTGGCCACGACGGGCG
TTCCTTGCGCAGCTGTGCTCGACGTTGTCACTGAAGCGGGAAGGGACTGGCTGCTATTGGGCGAAGTGCC
GGGGCAGGATCTCCTGTCATCTCACCTTGCTCCTGCCGAGAAAGTATCCATCATGGCTGATGCAATGCGG
CGGCTGCATACGCTTGATCCGGCTACCTGCCCATTCGACCACCAAGCGAAACATCGCATCGAGCGAGCAC
GTACTCGGATGGAAGCCGGTCTTGTCGATCAGGATGATCTGGACGAAGAGCATCAGGGGCTCGCGCCAGC
CGAACTGTTCGCCAGGCTCAAGGCGCGCATGCCCGACGGCGAGGATCTCGTCGTGACCCATGGCGATGCC
TGCTTGCCGAATATCATGGTGGAAAATGGCCGCTTTTCTGGATTCATCGACTGTGGCCGGCTGGGTGTGG
CGGACCGCTATCAGGACATAGCGTTGGCTACCCGTGATATTGCTGAAGAGCTTGGCGGCGAATGGGCTGA
CCGCTTCCTCGTGCTTTACGGTATCGCCGCTCCCGATTCGCAGCGCATCGCCTTCTATCGCCTTCTTGAC
GAGTTCTTCTGAGCGGGACTCTGGGGTTCGAAATGACCGACCAAGCGACGCCCAACCTGCCATCACGAGA
TTTCGATTCCACCGCCGCCTTCTATGAAAGGTTGGGCTTCGGAATCGTTTTCCGGGACGCCGGCTGGATG
ATCCTCCAGCGCGGGGATCTCATGCTGGAGTTCTTCGCCCACCCCGGGAGATGGGGGAGGCTAACTGAAA
CACGGAAGGAGACAATACCGGAAGGAACCCGCGCTATGACGGCAATAAAAAGACAGAATAAAACGCACGG
TGTTGGGTCGTTTGTTCATAAACGCGGGGTTCGGTCCCAGGGCTGGCACTCTGTCGATACCCCACCGAGA
CCCCATTGGGGCCAATACGCCCGCGTTTCTTCCTTTTCCCCACCCCACCCCCCAAGTTCGGGTGAAGGCC
CAGGGCTCGCAGCCAACGTCGGGGCGGCAAGCCCTGCCATAGCCACGGGCCCCGTGGGTTAGGGACGGCG
GATCGCGGCCCTCTAGAGAGCTTGGCCCATTGCATACGTTGTATCCATATCATAATATGTACATTTATAT
TGGCTCATGTCCAACATTACCGCCATGTTGACATTGATTATTGACTAGTTATTAATAGTAATCAATTACG
GGGTCATTAGTTCATAGCCCATATATGGAGTTCCGCGTTACATAACTTACGGTAAATGGCCCGCCTGGCT
GACCGCCCAACGACCCCCGCCCATTGACGTCAATAATGACGTATGTTCCCATAGTAACGCCAATAGGGAC
TTTCCATTGACGTCAATGGGTGGAGTATTTACGGTAAACTGCCCACTTGGCAGTACATCAAGTGTATCAT
ATGCCAAGTACGCCCCCTATTGACGTCAATGACGGTAAATGGCCCGCCTGGCATTATGCCCAGTACATGA
CCTTATGGGACTTTCCTACTTGGCAGTACATCTACGTATTAGTCATCGCTATTACCATGGTGATGCGGTT
TTGGCAGTACATCAATGGGCGTGGATAGCGGTTTGACTCACGGGGATTTCCAAGTCTCCACCCCATTGAC
GTCAATGGGAGTTTGTTTTGGCACCAAAATCAACGGGACTTTCCAAAATGTCGTAACAACTCCGCCCCAT
TGACGCAAATGGGCGGTAGGCGTGTACGGTGGGAGGTCTATATAAGCAGAGCTCGTTTAGTGAACCGTCA
GATCGCCTGGAGACGCCATCCACGCTGTTTTGACCTCCATAGAAGACACCGGGACCGATCCAGCCTCCGG
TCGACCGATCCTGAGAACTTCAGGGTGAGTTTGGGGACCCTTGATTGTTCTTTCTTTTTCGCTATTGTAA
AATTCATGTTATATGGAGGGGGCAAAGTTTTCAGGGTGTTGTTTAGAATGGGAAGATGTCCCTTGTATCA
CCATGGACCCTCATGATAATTTTGTTTCTTTCACTTTCTACTCTGTTGACAACCATTGTCTCCTCTTATT
TTCTTTTCATTTTCTGTAACTTTTTCGTTAAACTTTAGCTTGCATTTGTAACGAATTTTTAAATTCACTT
TTGTTTATTTGTCAGATTGTAAGTACTTTCTCTAATCACTTTTTTTTCAAGGCAATCAGGGTATATTATA
TTGTACTTCAGCACAGTTTTAGAGAACAATTGTTATAATTAAATGATAAGGTAGAATATTTCTGCATATA
AATTCTGGCTGGCGTGGAAATATTCTTATTGGTAGAAACAACTACACCCTGGTCATCATCCTGCCTTTCT
CTTTATGGTTACAATGATATACACTGTTTGAGATGAGGATAAAATACTCTGAGTCCAAACCGGGCCCCTC
TGCTAACCATGTTCATGCCTTCTTCTCTTTCCTACAGCTCCTGGGCAACGTGCTGGTTGTTGTGCTGTCT
CATCATTTTGGCAAAGAATTCCTCGACGGATCTATG
Features (pLannotate 1.2.2; 24 found; start..end, strand, type, name):
      4..24      +  CDS            FLAG (fragment): FLAG® epitope tag, followed by an enterokinase cleavage site
     37..63      +  CDS            3xHA (fragment): three tandem HA epitope tags
     70..522     +  CDS            E6: VE6_HPV05 - Experimental evidence at protein level: Swiss-Prot protein existence level 1. Plays a major role in the induction and maintenance of cellular transformation. E6 associates with host UBE3A/E6-AP ubiquitin- protein ligase and modulates its activity. Protects host keratinocytes from apoptosis by mediating the degradation of host BAK1. May also inhibit host immune response. From Human papillomavirus 5.
    538..615     +  CDS            HBB (fragment): HBB_PONPY - Experimental evidence at transcript level: Swiss-Prot protein existence level 2. Involved in oxygen transport from the lung to the various peripheral tissues. From Pongo pygmaeus (Bornean orangutan).
    686..741     +  polyA_signal   β-globin poly(A) signal: rabbit β-globin polyadenylation signal (Gil and Proudfoot, 1987)
   1123..1139    -  protein_bind   lac operator: The lac repressor binds to the lac operator to inhibit transcription in E. coli. This inhibition can be relieved by adding lactose or isopropyl-β-D-thiogalactopyranoside (IPTG). lac repressor encoded by lacI
   1147..1177    -  promoter       lac promoter: promoter for the E. coli lac operon
   1192..1213    -  protein_bind   CAP binding site: CAP binding activates transcription in the presence of cAMP. E. coli catabolite activator protein
   1226..1318    -  CDS            lacI (fragment): lac repressor; lacI; The lac repressor binds to the lac operator to inhibit transcription in E. coli. This inhibition can be relieved by adding lactose or isopropyl-β-D-thiogalactopyranoside (IPTG).
   1501..2089    -  rep_origin     ori: high-copy-number ColE1/pMB1/pBR322/pUC origin of replication
   2260..3120    -  CDS            AmpR: β-lactamase; bla; confers resistance to ampicillin, carbenicillin, and related antibiotics
   3121..3225    -  promoter       AmpR promoter: bla
   3320..3355    +  CDS            rop (fragment): Rop protein, which maintains plasmids at low copy number; rop
   3457..3556    +  misc_feature   bom (fragment): basis of mobility region from pBR322
   3562..3716    -  CDS            lacZα (fragment): LacZα fragment of β-galactosidase; lacZ fragment
   3720..4043    +  CDS            tnpA (fragment): TN5P_ECOLX - Also known as tnp. Experimental evidence at protein level: Swiss-Prot protein existence level 1. Mediates transposition of transposon Tn5 by a 'cut and paste' mechanism. First, the monomeric transposase binds the 19 bp inverted DNA repeats flanking the transposon. Then, dimerization of the DNA- bound transposase creates a synaptic DNA complex. After nicking of the first DNA strand, excision of the transposon proceeds through a series of intermediates. The transposase then mediates the insertion of the transposon at a new site by strand transfer. The activity of the wild- type tran
   4126..4271    +  promoter       HSV TK promoter: herpes simplex virus thymidine kinase promoter
   4328..5119    +  CDS            neo: KKA2_KLEPN - Also known as kan, nptII. Experimental evidence at protein level: Swiss-Prot protein existence level 1. Resistance to kanamycin, neomycin, paromomycin, ribostamycin, butirosin and gentamicin B. From Klebsiella pneumoniae.
   5143..5298    +  CDS            ble (fragment): BLE_KLEPN - Experimental evidence at protein level: Swiss-Prot protein existence level 1. Binding protein with a strong affinity to the bleomycin family of antibiotics. Binds to CL990; an antimitotic-antibiotic compound. From Klebsiella pneumoniae.
   5360..5407    +  polyA_signal   HSV TK poly(A) signal: herpes simplex virus thymidine kinase polyadenylation signal (Cole and Stacy, 1985)
   5498..5514    -  polyA_signal   bGH poly(A) signal (fragment): bovine growth hormone polyadenylation signal
   5700..6079    +  enhancer       CMV enhancer: human cytomegalovirus immediate early enhancer
   6080..6283    +  promoter       CMV promoter: human cytomegalovirus (CMV) immediate early promoter
   6395..6967    +  intron         β-globin intron: intron from rabbit β-globin gene
