[The description below was written by a language model from this plasmid's Addgene catalogue record and pLannotate feature annotations shown in this document.]
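Description:
pNCMV HPV8 E6 del132-136 is a mammalian expression plasmid built on the CMV Bam neo backbone, which was modified by inserting a Flag/HA epitope cassette at the BamHI cloning site. It is about 7.1 kb by the catalogue entry, and the sequenced record is 7,036 nt. It is propagated in E. coli as a high-copy plasmid through a ColE1/pUC-type origin with ampicillin selection (AmpR under its own bla promoter). Stable mammalian transfectants can be selected with G418, using a neomycin phosphotransferase gene driven by the HSV TK promoter and terminated by the HSV TK polyadenylation signal. The table also lists fragments of lac, rop, bom, Tn5 transposase and ble sequences. These look like non-functional leftovers from the backbone's construction.

The payload is the E6 open reading frame of the cutaneous human papillomavirus HPV8, carrying a deletion of amino acids 132–136. The annotation software labels this CDS by its closest reference match, HPV5 E6, but the catalogue identifies it as HPV8 E6. Expression comes from the human CMV immediate-early enhancer and promoter, followed by a rabbit β-globin intron that promotes splicing and efficient mRNA expression. The coding region begins with N-terminal Flag and HA tags supplied by the backbone. Downstream are residual β-globin exon sequence and the rabbit β-globin poly(A) signal.

The tags allow detection and affinity purification of the mutant protein. The associated publication concerns cutaneous papillomavirus E6 proteins targeting the NOTCH and TGF-β tumour suppressor pathways in keratinocytes, so the construct presumably serves as a mutant for comparison with wild-type E6. The record does not state which specific function the deletion disrupts.
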