Addgene plasmid #87658: pNCMV HPV8 E6 del132-136
Purpose: Flag/HA tagged HPV8 E6 del132-136
Depositing lab: Karl Munger. Depositing organization: Tufts University. Publication: Cutaneous HPV8 and MmuPV1 E6 Proteins Target the NOTCH and TGF-beta Tumor Suppressors to Inhibit Differentiation and Sustain Keratinocyte Proliferation. Meyers JM, Uberoi A, Grace M, Lambert PF, Munger K. PLoS Pathog. 2017 Jan 20;13(1):e1006171. doi: 10.1371/journal.ppat.1006171. PPATHOGENS-D-16-02140 PubMed 28107544.
Backbone
  Vector backbone: CMV Bam neo
  Backbone size w/o insert (bp): 6550
  Total vector size (bp): 7100
  Modifications to backbone: Flag/HA containing added at BamHI site
  Vector type: Mammalian Expression
  Selectable markers: Neomycin (select with G418)
Growth in bacteria
  Bacterial resistance: Ampicillin, 100 μg/mL
  Growth temperature: 37°C
  Growth strain: DH5alpha
  Copy number: High Copy
Gene/Insert
  Gene/Insert name: HPV 8E6
  Species: HPV
  Insert size (bp): 530
  Mutation: Deletion of aa132-136
  GenBank ID: M12737.1
  Promoter: CMV
  Tag / fusion protein: Flag (N terminal on backbone); HA (N terminal on backbone)
  Cloning method: Restriction Enzyme; 5′ cloning site BamHI (not destroyed); 3′ cloning site BamHI (destroyed during cloning)
  Sequencing primers: 5′ Bglobin intron F
Resource information
  A portion of this plasmid was derived from a plasmid made by: The 8E6 template was given to us by Harold Pfister who originally cloned the HPV8 genome. (J. Virology 1986, Pfister H. et al.)
Terms and licenses: Academic/Nonprofit Terms; Industry Terms: Not Available to Industry
How to cite: pNCMV HPV8 E6 del132-136 was a gift from Karl Munger (Addgene plasmid # 87658 ; http://n2t.net/addgene:87658 ; RRID:Addgene_87658)
